>Addgene plasmid #51485 | pCFJ1666 | depositor full sequence | sequence record 78569 | pCFJ1666 sequence 4853 bps
GCACCGTACGTCTCGAGGAATTCTATCAGGTGTACAAGTATGAAATGTCGTTTCGAACATATAGATGTCT
CGCAAACGTAAATATTTATCGATTGTCATAAAACTTTGACCTTGTGAAGTGTCAACCTTGACTGTCGAAC
CACCATAGTTTGGCGCGAATTGAGCGTCATAATTGTTTACTCTCAGTGCAGTCAACATGTCGAGTTTCGT
GCCGAATAAAGAGCAAACGCGGACAGTATTAATTTTCTGTTTTCATTTGAAGAAAACAGCTGCGGCCGGA
TCCAGGAAACAGCTATGACCATGATTACGCCAAGCTATCAACTTTGTATAGAAAAGTTGAGCTCCACCGC
GGTGGCGGCCGCTCTAGAACTAGTGGATCCCCCGGGCTGCAGGAATTCGATATCAAGCTTATCGATACCG
TCGACCTCGAGGGGGGGCCCGGTACCAACTTTATTATACATAGTTGATAATTCACTGGCCGTCGTTTTAC
AGAGGGGAGAAAATGCGGAGAGAAGAACCCAGCATCTTAATAAAATTATATAATTTTGAATAAAATCAAA
TTAAAAATAAGATTAATTGAAACACAACAATAGAATGCAGAAAATTACTCATAAGAAATAATTTATTTTG
AAAGAAGTTGTGTCGATTTACGATAAAAACTACACGCAAACGAGGCTCCGCGTTTACACCGTTTGGCAAT
GGAGCGCGCTTGCTATTAGATTTTAGGCCAGCTCAACGAAAGTTTAATTTATTTTTCTTCTTTTTTTCCA
TTTTTTTGAGTAAAATATCGAATTTTTTGTATTAATTCTGTAAATTTTATAATTTGCAACTATTTTGGCG
TATTCTGCTTGTTTTTATCAGCGAATTTTTATGCATTTCAGTCAAAAGTTTGAGCAGGAAAAATGACATT
TAGGACTTTGTAAAATTGTATTCTTAAATTTGCTTGAAAACCTACGTGTACAATTGATTTTATTGAATTT
TTCTTACGTTTCCCGTTGTATCTTATTGTATTTAACTTTCATCATAAAATAATTTATTTCCAGGTAAAAT
ATCCGACGCTCTCGTGGATCCCCGGGATTGGCTCAGAAAAAAAGGTACCGACCATGACCGAGTACAAGCC
CACGGTGCGCCTCGCCACCCGCGACGACGTCCCCAGGGCCGTACGCACCCTCGCCGCCGCGTTCGCCGAC
TACCCCGCCACGCGCCACACCGTCGATCCGGACCGCCACATCGAGCGGGTCACCGAGCTGCAAGAACTCT
TCCTCACGCGCGTCGGGCTCGACATCGGCAAGGTGTGGGTCGGTAAGTTTAAACATATATATACTAACTA
ACCCTGATTATTTAAATTTTCAGCGGACGACGGCGCCGCGGTGGCGGTCTGGACCACGCCGGAGAGCGTC
GAAGCGGGGGCGGTGTTCGCCGAGATCGGCCCGCGCATGGCCGAGTTGAGCGGTTCCCGGCTGGCCGCGC
AGCAACAGATGGAAGGCCTCCTGGCGCCGCACCGGCCCAAGGAGCCCGCGTGGTTCCTGGCCACCGTCGG
CGTCTCGCCCGACGTAAGTTTAAACATGATTTTACTAACTAACTAATCTGATTTAAATTTTCAGCACCAG
GGCAAGGGTCTGGGCAGCGCCGTCGTGCTCCCCGGAGTGGAGGCGGCCGAGCGCGCCGGGGTGCCCGCCT
TCCTGGAGACCTCCGCGCCCCGCAACCTCCCCTTCTACGAGCGGCTCGGCTTCACCGTCACCGCCGACGT
CGAGGTGCCCGAAGGACCGCGCACCTGGTGCATGACCCGCAAGCCCGGTGCCTGATGAGCTAGCCGGCCA
TACAAGTAATCCGGATGATCGACGCCAACGTCGTTGAATTTTCAAATTTTAAATACTGAATATTTGTTTT
TTTTCCTATTATTTATTTATTCTCTTTGTGTTTTTTTTCTTGCTTTCTAAAAAATTAATTCAATCCAAAT
CTAAACATTTTTTTTTCTCTTTCCGTCTCCCAATTCGTATTCCGCTCCTCTCATCTGAACACAATGTGCA
AGTTTATTTATCTTCTCGCTTTCATTTCATTAGGACGTGGGGGGAATTGGTGGAAGGGGGAAACACACAA
AAGGATGATGGAAATGAAATAAGGACACACAATATGCAACAACATTCAATTCAGAAATATGGAGGAAGGT
TTAAAAGAAAACATAAAAATATATAGAGGAGGAAGGAAAGGTGCCGGATCTGCGGCTTACTCACCAGACC
TGGCCCCATCCGATTACCACCTATTCGCTTCGATGGGACACGCACTCGCTGAGCAGCGCTTCGATTCTTA
CGAAAGTGTGAAAAAATGGCTCGATGAATGGTTCGCCGCAAAAGACGATGAGTTCTACTGGCGTGGAATC
CACAAATTGCCCGAGAGATGGGAAAAATGTGTAGCTAGCGACGGCAAATACTTTGAATAAATGATTTTTT
CTTTTTCCACAAAATTTAACGTGTTTTTTGATTTAAAAAAAACGACATTTCATACTTGTACACCTGATAT
CTAGATACCTAGGTGAGCTCTGGTACCCCCCTGGCGTTACCCAACTTAATCGCCTTGCAGCACATCCCCC
TTTCGCCAGCTGGCGTAATAGCGAAGAGGCCCGCACCGATCGCCCTTCCCAACAGTTGCGCAGCCTGAAT
GGCGAATGGCGCCTGATGCGGTATTTTCTCCTTACGCATCTGTGCGGTATTTCACACCGCATATGGTGCA
CTCTCAGTGCAATCTGCTCTGATGCCGCATAGTTAAGCCAGCCCCGACACCCGCCAACACCCGCTGACGC
GCCCTGACGGGCTTGTCTGCTCCCGGCATCCGCTTACAGACAAGCTGTGACCGTCTCCGGGAGCTGCATG
TGTCAGAGGTTTTCACCGTCATCACCGAAACGCGCGAGACGAAAGGGCCTCGTGATACGCCTATTTTTAT
AGGTTAATGTCATGATAATAATGGTTTCTTAGACGTCAGGTGGCACTTTTCGGGGAAATGTGCGCGGAAC
CCCTATTTGTTTATTTTTCTAAATACATTCAAATATGTATCCGCTCATGAGACAATAACCCTGATAAATG
CTTCAATAATATTGAAAAAGGAAGAGTATGAGTATTCAACATTTCCGTGTCGCCCTTATTCCCTTTTTTG
CGGCATTTTGCCTTCCTGTTTTTGCTCACCCAGAAACGCTGGTGAAAGTAAAAGATGCTGAAGATCAGTT
GGGTGCACGAGTGGGTTACATCGAACTGGATCTCAACAGCGGTAAGATCCTTGAGAGTTTTCGCCCCGAA
GAACGTTTTCCAATGATGAGCACTTTTAAAGTTCTGCTATGTGGCGCGGTATTATCCCGTATTGACGCCG
GGCAAGAGCAACTCGGTCGCCGCATACACTATTCTCAGAATGACTTGGTTGAGTACTCACCAGTCACAGA
AAAGCATCTTACGGATGGCATGACAGTAAGAGAATTATGCAGTGCTGCCATAACCATGAGTGATAACACT
GCGGCCAACTTACTTCTGACAACGATCGGAGGACCGAAGGAGCTAACCGCTTTTTTGCACAACATGGGGG
ATCATGTAACTCGCCTTGATCGTTGGGAACCGGAGCTGAATGAAGCCATACCAAACGACGAGCGTGACAC
CACGATGCCTGTAGCAATGGCAACAACGTTGCGCAAACTATTAACTGGCGAACTACTTACTCTAGCTTCC
CGGCAACAATTAATAGACTGGATGGAGGCGGATAAAGTTGCAGGACCACTTCTGCGCTCGGCCCTTCCGG
CTGGCTGGTTTATTGCTGATAAATCTGGAGCCGGTGAGCGTGGGTCTCGCGGTATCATTGCAGCACTGGG
GCCAGATGGTAAGCCCTCCCGTATCGTAGTTATCTACACGACGGGGAGTCAGGCAACTATGGATGAACGA
AATAGACAGATCGCTGAGATAGGTGCCTCACTGATTAAGCATTGGTAACTGTCAGACCAAGTTTACTCAT
ATATACTTTAGATTGATTTAAAACTTCATTTTTAATTTAAAAGGATCTAGGTGAAGATCCTTTTTGATAA
TCTCATGACCAAAATCCCTTAACGTGAGTTTTCGTTCCACTGAGCGTCAGACCCCGTAGAAAAGATCAAA
GGATCTTCTTGAGATCCTTTTTTTCTGCGCGTAATCTGCTGCTTGCAAACAAAAAAACCACCGCTACCAG
CGGTGGTTTGTTTGCCGGATCAAGAGCTACCAACTCTTTTTCCGAAGGTAACTGGCTTCAGCAGAGCGCA
GATACCAAATACTGTCCTTCTAGTGTAGCCGTAGTTAGGCCACCACTTCAAGAACTCTGTAGCACCGCCT
ACATACCTCGCTCTGCTAATCCTGTTACCAGTGGCTGCTGCCAGTGGCGATAAGTCGTGTCTTACCGGGT
TGGACTCAAGACGATAGTTACCGGATAAGGCGCAGCGGTCGGGCTGAACGGGGGGTTCGTGCACACAGCC
CAGCTTGGAGCGAACGACCTACACCGAACTGAGATACCTACAGCGTGAGCTATGAGAAAGCGCCACGCTT
CCCGAAGGGAGAAAGGCGGACAGGTATCCGGTAAGCGGCAGGGTCGGAACAGGAGAGCGCACGAGGGAGC
TTCCAGGGGGAAACGCCTGGTATCTTTATAGTCCTGTCGGGTTTCGCCACCTCTGACTTGAGCGTCGATT
TTTGTGATGCTCGTCAGGGGGGCGGAGCCTATGGAAAAACGCCAGCAACGCGGCCTTTTTACGGTTCCTG
GTCTTTTGCTGGCCTTTTGCTCACATGTTCTTTCCTGCGTTATCCCCTGATTCTGTGGATAACCGTATTA
CCGCCTTTGAGTGAGCTGATACC
Features (pLannotate 1.2.2; 16 found; start..end, strand, type, name):
    197..286     +  CDS            mariner\T (fragment): MOS1T_DROMA - Experimental evidence at protein level: Swiss-Prot protein existence level 1. Mediates transposition of transposon Mos1 by a 'cut and paste' mechanism. Transposases are sequence-specific nucleases and strand transferases that catalyze transposition through an ordered series of events: sequence-specific binding of transposase to the terminal inverted repeats (IR) present at each end of the transposon, pairing of the transposon IRs in a paired-end complex (PEC), cleavage of one or both DNA strands at each transposon end, capture of target DNA, and strand transfer to insert the tran
    319..339     +  protein_bind   attB4: mutant version of attB; core recombination site for the Gateway® BP reaction BP Clonase™
    339..446     +  misc_feature   MCS: pBluescript multiple cloning site
    446..466     -  protein_bind   attB3: mutant version of attB; core recombination site for the Gateway® BP reaction BP Clonase™
    470..491     +  CDS            lacZα (fragment): LacZα fragment of β-galactosidase; lacZ fragment
   1104..1302    +  CDS            PuroR (fragment): puromycin N-acetyltransferase; pac from Streptomyces; confers resistance to puromycin
   1353..1553    +  CDS            PuroR (fragment): puromycin N-acetyltransferase; pac from Streptomyces; confers resistance to puromycin
   1554..1604    +  CDS            mEGFP (fragment): monomeric enhanced GFP, optimized with synthetic introns for expression in C. elegans
   1605..1805    +  CDS            PuroR (fragment): puromycin N-acetyltransferase; pac from Streptomyces alboniger; confers resistance to puromycin
   2222..2437    +  CDS            mariner\T (fragment): MOS1T_DROMA - Experimental evidence at protein level: Swiss-Prot protein existence level 1. Mediates transposition of transposon Mos1 by a 'cut and paste' mechanism. Transposases are sequence-specific nucleases and strand transferases that catalyze transposition through an ordered series of events: sequence-specific binding of transposase to the terminal inverted repeats (IR) present at each end of the transposon, pairing of the transposon IRs in a paired-end complex (PEC), cleavage of one or both DNA strands at each transposon end, capture of target DNA, and strand transfer to insert the tran
   2549..2666    +  CDS            lacZα (fragment): LacZα fragment of β-galactosidase; lacZ fragment
   2672..2771    -  misc_feature   bom (fragment): basis of mobility region from pBR322
   2873..2908    -  CDS            rop (fragment): Rop protein, which maintains plasmids at low copy number; rop
   3003..3107    +  promoter       AmpR promoter: bla
   3108..3968    +  CDS            AmpR: β-lactamase; bla; confers resistance to ampicillin, carbenicillin, and related antibiotics
   4139..4727    +  rep_origin     ori: high-copy-number ColE1/pMB1/pBR322/pUC origin of replication
