[The description below was written by a language model from this plasmid's Addgene catalogue record and pLannotate feature annotations shown in this document.]
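Description:
pCFJ1666 is an empty-backbone miniMos vector for making transgenic Caenorhabditis elegans. It is built on the Invitrogen pDESTR4-R3 Gateway backbone and has a total size of 4,853 bp. In bacteria it is maintained as a high-copy plasmid through a ColE1/pUC-type origin and is selected with ampicillin via the bla gene and its native promoter. Short remnants of lacZα, bom and rop are also annotated, but these are only backbone fragments.

The functional unit is a shortened Mos1 (mariner) transposon. Two annotated fragments of the Mos1 transposase coding region lie at either side of the cargo and mark the retained transposon ends. Neither fragment is a complete transposase gene, so the enzyme that recognises the terminal inverted repeats and carries out cut-and-paste insertion is not encoded intact on this plasmid and has to come from elsewhere. Between the ends there is a pBluescript-type multiple cloning site flanked by attB4 and attB3 Gateway sites, where a transgene of interest can be inserted. This is followed by a puromycin N-acetyltransferase gene as the worm selectable marker. PuroR is annotated in three pieces, and one gap matches a synthetic-intron segment of worm-optimised GFP. This pattern is consistent with a coding sequence interrupted by artificial introns for C. elegans expression. The feature table does not identify the promoter or 3' UTR driving PuroR.

The plasmid is used to clone a transgene into the MCS and then obtain genomic insertions of the whole element in worms, with integrants recovered by puromycin resistance. The catalogue entry notes that the puromycin selection strategy was adopted from earlier work by another laboratory.
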