Addgene plasmid #51485: pCFJ1666
Purpose: (Empty Backbone) miniMos transposable element with PuroR, MCS cloning
Depositing lab: Erik Jorgensen. Depositing organization: University of Utah. Publication: Random and targeted transgene insertion in Caenorhabditis elegans using a modified Mos1 transposon. Frokjaer-Jensen C, Davis MW, Sarov M, Taylor J, Flibotte S, LaBella M, Pozniakovsky A, Moerman DG, Jorgensen EM. Nat Methods. 2014 May;11(5):529-34. doi: 10.1038/nmeth.2889. Epub 2014 Mar 16. PubMed 24820376.
Backbone
  Vector backbone: pDESTR4-R3
  Backbone manufacturer: Invitrogen
  Backbone size (bp): 2400
  Modifications to backbone: Insertion for PuroR
  Vector type: Worm Expression
  Selectable markers: Puromycin
Growth in bacteria
  Bacterial resistance: Ampicillin, 100 μg/mL
  Growth temperature: 37°C
  Growth strain: Top10
  Copy number: High Copy
Gene/Insert
  Cloning method: Unknown
Resource information
  A portion of this plasmid was derived from a plasmid made by: Puromycin selection developed by Ben Lehner's lab. Please see Semple et al. (2010) for details.
Terms and licenses: Academic/Nonprofit Terms; Industry Terms: Not Available to Industry
Depositor comments: See www.wormbuilder.org for updated protocols.
How to cite: pCFJ1666 was a gift from Erik Jorgensen (Addgene plasmid # 51485 ; http://n2t.net/addgene:51485 ; RRID:Addgene_51485)
