>Addgene plasmid #51485 | pCFJ1666 | addgene partial sequence | sequence record 80434 | pBbC6c-R 5'-ATTACCGCCTTTGAGTGAGC
ATTCTATCAGGTGTACAAGTATGAAATGTCGTTTCGAACATATAGATGTCTCGCAAACGTAAATATTTAT
CGATTGTCATAAAACTTTGACCTTGTGAAGTGTCAACCTTGACTGTCGAACCACCATAGTTTGGCGCGAA
TTGAGCGTCATAATTGTTTACTCTCAGTGCAGTCAACATGTCGAGTTTCGTGCCGAATAAAGAGCAAACG
CGGACAGTATTAATTTTCTGTTTTCATTTGAAGAAAACAGCTGCGGCCGGATCCAGGAAACAGCTATGAC
CATGATTACGCCAAGCTATCAACTTTGTATAGAAAAGTTGAGCTCCACCGCGGTGGCGGCCGCTCTAGAA
CTAGTGGATCCCCCGGGCTGCAGGAATTCGATATCAAGCTTATCGATACCGTCGACCTCGAGGGGGGGCC
CGGTACCAACTTTATTATACATAGTTGATAATTCACTGGCCGTCGTTTTACAGAGGGGAGAAAATGCGGA
GAGAAGAACCCAGCATCTTAATAAAATTATATAATTTTGAATAAAATCAAATTAAAAATAAGATTAATTG
AAACACAACAATAGAATGCAGAAAATTACTCATAAGAAATAATTTATTTTGAAAGAAGTTGTGTCGATTT
ACGATAAAAACTACACGCAAACGAGGCTCCGCGTTTACACCGTTTGGCAATGGAGCGCGCTTGCTATTAG
ATTTTAGGCCAGCTCAACGAAAGTTTAATTTATTTTTCTTCTTTTTTTCCATTTTTTTGAGTAAAATATC
GAATTTTTTGTATTAATTCTGTAAATTTTATAATTTGCAACTATTTTGGCGTATTCTGCTTGTTTTTATC
AGCGAATTTTTATGCATTT
