>Addgene plasmid #51485 | pCFJ1666 | addgene partial sequence | sequence record 80435 | Puro-F 5'-GCAACCTCCCTTCTACGAGC-3'
GACCGCGCACCTGGTGCATGACCCGCAAGCCCGGTGCCTGATGAGCTAGCCGGCCATACAAGTAATCCGG
ATGATCGACGCCAACGTCGTTGAATTTTCAAATTTTAAATACTGAATATTTGTTTTTTTTCCTATTATTT
ATTTATTCTCTTTGTGTTTTTTTTCTTGCTTTCTAAAAAATTAATTCAATCCAAATCTAAACATTTTTTT
TTCTCTTTCCGTCTCCCAATTCGTATTCCGCTCCTCTCATCTGAACACAATGTGCAAGTTTATTTATCTT
CTCGCTTTCATTTCATTAGGACGTGGGGGGAATTGGTGGAAGGGGGAAACACACAAAAGGATGATGGAAA
TGAAATAAGGACACACAATATGCAACAACATTCAATTCAGAAATATGGAGGAAGGTTTAAAAGAAAACAT
AAAAATATATAGAGGAGGAAGGAAAGGTGCCGGATCTGCGGCTTACTCACCAGACCTGGCCCCATCCGAT
TACCACCTATTCGCTTCGATGGGACACGCACTCGCTGAGCAGCGCTTCGATTCTTACGAAAGTGTGAAAA
AATGGCTCGATGAATGGTTCGCCGCAAAAGACGATGAGTTCTACTGGCGTGGAATCCACAAATTGCCCGA
GAGATGGGAAAAATGTGTAGCTAGCGACGGCAAATACTTTGAATAAATGATTTTTTCTTTTTCCACAAAA
TTTAACGTGTTTTTTGATTTAAAAAAAACGACATTTCATACTTGTACACCTGATATCTAGATACCTAGGT
GAGCTCTGGTACCCCCCTGGCGTTACCCAACTTAATCGCCTTGCAGCACATCCCCCTTTCGCCAGCTGGC
GTAATAGCGA
